Addgene plasmid #157803: pMTTH+bromo5
Purpose: Expression of synthetic protein composed of 5 repeats of BRD4 bromodomain #1
Depositing lab: Michael Rosen. Depositing organization: University of Texas Southwestern Medical Center. Publication: Organization of Chromatin by Intrinsic and Regulated Phase Separation. Gibson BA, Doolittle LK, Schneider MWG, Jensen LE, Gamarra N, Henry L, Gerlich DW, Redding S, Rosen MK. Cell. 2019 Oct 3;179(2):470-484.e21. doi: 10.1016/j.cell.2019.08.037. Epub 2019 Sep 19. PubMed 31543265.
Backbone
  Vector backbone: modified pMal (MTTH)
  Vector type: Bacterial Expression
Growth in bacteria
  Bacterial resistance: Ampicillin, 100 μg/mL
  Growth temperature: 37°C
  Growth strain: DH5alpha
  Copy number: Low Copy
Gene/Insert
  Gene/Insert name: bromo5
  Species: H. sapiens (human)
  Insert size (bp): 2136
  Promoter: pTAC
  Tag / fusion protein: MBP (N terminal on insert); His6 (C terminal on backbone)
  Cloning method: Restriction Enzyme; 5′ cloning site NdeI (not destroyed); 3′ cloning site BamHI (not destroyed)
  Sequencing primers: 5′ GGTCGTCAGACTGTCGATGAAGCC; 3′ TGTCCTACTCAGGAGAGCGTTCAC
Terms and licenses: Academic/Nonprofit Terms; Industry Terms: Not Available to Industry
How to cite: pMTTH+bromo5 was a gift from Michael Rosen (Addgene plasmid # 157803 ; http://n2t.net/addgene:157803 ; RRID:Addgene_157803)
