[The description below was written by a language model from this plasmid's Addgene catalogue record and pLannotate feature annotations shown in this document.]
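Description:
pMTTH+bromo5 is a bacterial expression plasmid built on a modified pMal backbone (MTTH) for producing a synthetic multivalent protein made of five tandem copies of the first bromodomain of human BRD4. The insert, recorded as about 2.1 kb and cloned between NdeI and BamHI, is transcribed from the IPTG-inducible tac promoter with a lac operator. The plasmid carries its own lacI gene under the lacIq promoter to keep expression repressed until induction. The open reading frame begins with a signal-sequence-free, cytosolic maltose-binding protein, followed by a TEV protease site, the five bromodomain repeats, a second TEV site and a C-terminal His6 tag. Both affinity tags can therefore be used in purification and then cleaved off. The rrnB T1 and T2 terminators follow the cassette, along with a residual lacZα fragment from the parent vector.

Propagation in E. coli relies on a pBR322-type ColE1 origin accompanied by rop and bom, consistent with the low copy number listed, and selection is by ampicillin resistance (bla). An M13 origin is also present. The automated annotation labels the five repeats as fragments of Drosophila fs(1)h or human BRD3. These are homology hits to related BET-family bromodomains, and the catalogue entry identifies the repeats as BRD4 bromodomain 1.

Two sequence records are attached. The 8.8 kb full sequence matches the described design. A longer 10.8 kb analyzer record shows about 2 kb of E. coli genomic fragments (deaD, yfiC, nadB) between the first TEV site and the repeats, a discrepancy the record does not explain. The associated publication concerns chromatin phase separation, suggesting use of the purified protein as a multivalent binder of acetylated chromatin.
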