Features (pLannotate 1.2.2; 28 found; start..end, strand, type, name):
      4..105     -  CDS            yciV (fragment): RNAAM_ECOLI - Also known as trpH From Escherichia coli (strain K12).
    181..209     +  promoter       tac promoter: strong E. coli promoter; hybrid between the trp and lac UV5 promoters
    217..233     +  protein_bind   lac operator: The lac repressor binds to the lac operator to inhibit transcription in E. coli. This inhibition can be relieved by adding lactose or isopropyl-β-D-thiogalactopyranoside (IPTG). lac repressor encoded by lacI
    303..1403    +  CDS            MBP: maltose binding protein from E. coli; malE (mutated); This version of the gene does not encode a signal sequence, so MBP will remain in the cytosol.
   1476..1496    +  CDS            TEV site: tobacco etch virus (TEV) protease recognition and cleavage site
   1500..1889    +  CDS            fs(1)h (fragment) (sequence partly withheld): FSH_DROME - Also known as fsh. Experimental evidence at protein level: Swiss-Prot protein existence level 1. Required maternally for proper expression of other homeotic genes involved in pattern formation, such as Ubx. From Drosophila melanogaster (Fruit fly).
   1953..2321    +  CDS            fs(1)h (fragment) (sequence partly withheld): FSH_DROME - Also known as fsh. Experimental evidence at protein level: Swiss-Prot protein existence level 1. Required maternally for proper expression of other homeotic genes involved in pattern formation, such as Ubx. From Drosophila melanogaster (Fruit fly).
   2385..2753    +  CDS            fs(1)h (fragment) (sequence partly withheld): FSH_DROME - Also known as fsh. Experimental evidence at protein level: Swiss-Prot protein existence level 1. Required maternally for proper expression of other homeotic genes involved in pattern formation, such as Ubx. From Drosophila melanogaster (Fruit fly).
   2811..3185    +  CDS            BRD3 (fragment) (sequence partly withheld): BRD3_HUMAN - Also known as KIAA0043, RING3L. Experimental evidence at protein level: Swiss-Prot protein existence level 1. Chromatin reader that recognizes and binds hyperacetylated chromatin and plays a role in the regulation of transcription, probably by chromatin remodeling and interaction with transcription factors (PubMed:18406326, PubMed:27105114). Regulates transcription by promoting the binding of the transcription factor GATA1 to its targets (By similarity). From Homo sapiens (Human).
   3243..3617    +  CDS            BRD3 (fragment) (sequence partly withheld): BRD3_HUMAN - Also known as KIAA0043, RING3L. Experimental evidence at protein level: Swiss-Prot protein existence level 1. Chromatin reader that recognizes and binds hyperacetylated chromatin and plays a role in the regulation of transcription, probably by chromatin remodeling and interaction with transcription factors (PubMed:18406326, PubMed:27105114). Regulates transcription by promoting the binding of the transcription factor GATA1 to its targets (By similarity). From Homo sapiens (Human).
   3633..3653    +  CDS            TEV site: tobacco etch virus (TEV) protease recognition and cleavage site
   3654..3670    +  CDS            capTEV™ (fragment): composite tag for in vivo biotinylation, TEV protease cleavage, and 6xHis tagging
   3683..3837    +  CDS            lacZα (fragment): LacZα fragment of β-galactosidase; lacZ fragment
   3930..4045    +  ncRNA          5S rRNA: Accession: RF00001 - 5S ribosomal RNA
   4049..4135    +  terminator     rrnB T1 terminator: Escherichia coli rrnB; transcription terminator T1 from the E. coli rrnB gene
   4227..4254    +  terminator     rrnB T2 terminator: transcription terminator T2 from the E. coli rrnB gene
   4273..4364    +  promoter       AmpR promoter: bla
   4365..5225    +  CDS            AmpR: β-lactamase; bla; confers resistance to ampicillin, carbenicillin, and related antibiotics
   5267..5780    -  rep_origin     M13 ori (sequence partly withheld): M13 bacteriophage origin of replication; arrow indicates direction of (+) strand synthesis
   5891..6479    +  rep_origin     ori: high-copy-number ColE1/pMB1/pBR322/pUC origin of replication
   6665..6734    -  misc_feature   bom (fragment): basis of mobility region from pBR322
   6732..6830    -  misc_feature   bom (fragment): basis of mobility region from pBR322
   6932..7123    -  CDS            rop: Rop protein, which maintains plasmids at low copy number; rop
   7140..7520    +  CDS            YPB1_ECOLX: Protein predicted: Swiss-Prot protein existence level 4. From Escherichia coli.
   7619..7696    +  promoter       lacIq promoter: lacI (mutant); In the lacIq allele, a single base change in the promoter boosts expression of the lacI gene about 10-fold.
   7697..8779    +  CDS            lacI: lac repressor; lacI; The lac repressor binds to the lac operator to inhibit transcription in E. coli. This inhibition can be relieved by adding lactose or isopropyl-β-D-thiogalactopyranoside (IPTG).
   8792..8813    +  protein_bind   CAP binding site: CAP binding activates transcription in the presence of cAMP. E. coli catabolite activator protein
   8832..8       +  promoter       tet promoter (fragment) (across the origin): E. coli promoter for tetracycline efflux protein gene
>Addgene plasmid #157803 | pMTTH+bromo5 | addgene full sequence | sequence record 436541 | Addgene NGS Result
ATCATCGACTGCACGGTGCACCAATGCTTCTGGCGTCAGGCAGCCATCGGAAGCTGTGGTATGGCTGTGC
AGGTCGTAAATCACTGCATAATTCGTGTCGCTCAAGGCGCACTCCCGTTCTGGATAATGTTTTTTGCGCC
GACATCATAACGGTTCTGGCAAATATTCTGAAATGAGCTGTTGACAATTAATCATCGGCTCGTATAATGT
GTGGAATTGTGAGCGGATAACAATTTCACACAGGAAACAGCCAGTCCGTTTAGGTGTTTTCACGAGCACT
TCACCAACAAGGACCATAGATTATGAAAACTGAAGAAGGTAAACTGGTAATCTGGATTAACGGCGATAAA
GGCTATAACGGTCTCGCTGAAGTCGGTAAGAAATTCGAGAAAGATACCGGAATTAAAGTCACCGTTGAGC
ATCCGGATAAACTGGAAGAGAAATTCCCACAGGTTGCGGCAACTGGCGATGGCCCTGACATTATCTTCTG
GGCACACGACCGCTTTGGTGGCTACGCTCAATCTGGCCTGTTGGCTGAAATCACCCCGGACAAAGCGTTC
CAGGACAAGCTGTATCCGTTTACCTGGGATGCCGTACGTTACAACGGCAAGCTGATTGCTTACCCGATCG
CTGTTGAAGCGTTATCGCTGATTTATAACAAAGATCTGCTGCCGAACCCGCCAAAAACCTGGGAAGAGAT
CCCGGCGCTGGATAAAGAACTGAAAGCGAAAGGTAAGAGCGCGCTGATGTTCAACCTGCAAGAACCGTAC
TTCACCTGGCCGCTGATTGCTGCTGACGGGGGTTATGCGTTCAAGTATGAAAACGGCAAGTACGACATTA
AAGACGTGGGCGTGGATAACGCTGGCGCGAAAGCGGGTCTGACCTTCCTGGTTGACCTGATTAAAAACAA
ACACATGAATGCAGACACCGATTACTCCATCGCAGAAGCTGCCTTTAATAAAGGCGAAACAGCGATGACC
ATCAACGGCCCGTGGGCATGGTCCAACATCGACACCAGCAAAGTGAATTATGGTGTAACGGTACTGCCGA
CCTTCAAGGGTCAACCATCCAAACCGTTCGTTGGCGTGCTGAGCGCAGGTATTAACGCCGCCAGTCCGAA
CAAAGAGCTGGCAAAAGAGTTCCTCGAAAACTATCTGCTGACTGATGAAGGTCTGGAAGCGGTTAATAAA
GACAAACCGCTGGGTGCCGTAGCGCTGAAGTCTTACGAGGAAGAGTTGGCGAAAGATCCACGTATTGCCG
CCACCATGGAAAACGCCCAGAAAGGTGAAATCATGCCGAACATCCCGCAGATGTCCGCTTTCTGGTATGC
CGTGCGTACTGCGGTGATCAACGCCGCCAGCGGTCGTCAGACTGTCGATGAAGCCCTGAAAGACGCGCAG
ACTAATTCGAGCTCGAACAACAACAACAATAACAATAACAACAACCTCGGGATCGAGGGAAGGATTTCAG
AATTTGAAAACCTGTATTTTCAGGGCCATATGGCTGCCTCGACTAATCCTCCACCGCCGGAGACCAGTAA
CCCAAACAAGCCTAAACGTCAA
[300 nt withheld, positions 1563-1862]
AAAATCAACGAACTCCCGACAGAGGAGGGCGGGTCCGGTGGAAGTGGCGGTAGTGGTGGGAGTGGTGGAT
CAGCCGCCAGCACAAACCCACCTCCGCCTGAAACGTCCAACCCGAACAAACCGAAACGGCAG
[300 nt withheld, positions 1995-2294]
AAAATTAATGAGCTGCCTACTGAGGAAGGGGGAAGCGGGGGCTCGGGGGGGTCAGGCGGTTCTGGAGGAT
CTGCCGCATCCACTAACCCGCCTCCGCCAGAGACGAGTAATCCGAACAAGCCGAAGCGCCAA
[300 nt withheld, positions 2427-2726]
AAGATCAATGAACTCCCTACCGAAGAGGGAGGTTCGGGAGGGAGCGGTGGATCTGGAGGCTCCGGAGGGT
CTGCTGCGTCTACCAATCCGCCACCACCGGAAACTAGCAATCCTAACAAACCAAAACGTCAG
[300 nt withheld, positions 2859-3158]
AAGATTAATGAATTGCCTACGGAAGAAGGTGGCTCTGGGGGCTCAGGTGGTAGTGGGGGTTCCGGGGGCT
CCGCAGCCTCGACCAACCCTCCTCCACCTGAGACCTCTAATCCAAATAAACCTAAGCGGCAA
[300 nt withheld, positions 3291-3590]
AAAATTAACGAGTTACCAACCGAGGAGGGCTCGAGCGGATCCGAAAACCTGTATTTTCAGGGCCATCATC
ATCATCATCACTGAAAGCTTGGCACTGGCCGTCGTTTTACAACGTCGTGACTGGGAAAACCCTGGCGTTA
CCCAACTTAATCGCCTTGCAGCACATCCCCCTTTCGCCAGCTGGCGTAATAGCGAAGAGGCCCGCACCGA
TCGCCCTTCCCAACAGTTGCGCAGCCTGAATGGCGAATGGCAGCTTGGCTGTTTTGGCGGATGAGATAAG
ATTTTCAGCCTGATACAGATTAAATCAGAACGCAGAAGCGGTCTGATAAAACAGAATTTGCCTGGCGGCA
GTAGCGCGGTGGTCCCACCTGACCCCATGCCGAACTCAGAAGTGAAACGCCGTAGCGCCGATGGTAGTGT
GGGGTCTCCCCATGCGAGAGTAGGGAACTGCCAGGCATCAAATAAAACGAAAGGCTCAGTCGAAAGACTG
GGCCTTTCGTTTTATCTGTTGTTTGTCGGTGAACGCTCTCCTGAGTAGGACAAATCCGCCGGGAGCGGAT
TTGAACGTTGCGAAGCAACGGCCCGGAGGGTGGCGGGCAGGACGCCCGCCATAAACTGCCAGGCATCAAA
TTAAGCAGAAGGCCATCCTGACGGATGGCCTTTTTGCGTTTCTACAAACTCTTTTGTTTATTTTTCTAAA
TACATTCAAATATGTATCCGCTCATGAGACAATAACCCTGATAAATGCTTCAATAATATTGAAAAAGGAA
GAGTATGAGTATTCAACATTTCCGTGTCGCCCTTATTCCCTTTTTTGCGGCATTTTGCCTTCCTGTTTTT
GCTCACCCAGAAACGCTGGTGAAAGTAAAAGATGCTGAAGATCAGTTGGGTGCACGAGTGGGTTACATCG
AACTGGATCTCAACAGCGGTAAGATCCTTGAGAGTTTTCGCCCCGAAGAACGTTTCCCAATGATGAGCAC
TTTTAAAGTTCTGCTATGTGGCGCGGTATTATCCCGTGTTGACGCCGGGCAAGAGCAACTCGGTCGCCGC
ATACACTATTCTCAGAATGACTTGGTTGAGTACTCACCAGTCACAGAAAAGCATCTTACGGATGGCATGA
CAGTAAGAGAATTATGCAGTGCTGCCATAACCATGAGTGATAACACTGCGGCCAACTTACTTCTGACAAC
GATCGGAGGACCGAAGGAGCTAACCGCTTTTTTGCACAACATGGGGGATCATGTAACTCGCCTTGATCGT
TGGGAACCGGAGCTGAATGAAGCCATACCAAACGACGAGCGTGACACCACGATGCCTGTAGCAATGGCAA
CAACGTTGCGCAAACTATTAACTGGCGAACTACTTACTCTAGCTTCCCGGCAACAATTAATAGACTGGAT
GGAGGCGGATAAAGTTGCAGGACCACTTCTGCGCTCGGCCCTTCCGGCTGGCTGGTTTATTGCTGATAAA
TCTGGAGCCGGTGAGCGTGGGTCTCGCGGTATCATTGCAGCACTGGGGCCAGATGGTAAGCCCTCCCGTA
TCGTAGTTATCTACACGACGGGGAGTCAGGCAACTATGGATGAACGAAATAGACAGATCGCTGAGATAGG
TGCCTCACTGATTAAGCATTGGTAACTGTCAGACCAAGTTTACTCATATATACTTTAGATTGATT
[38 nt withheld, positions 5266-5303]
A
[37 nt withheld, positions 5305-5341]
ATTTTGTTAAAATTCGCGTTAAATTTTTGTTAAATCAGCTCATTTTTTAACCAATAGGCCGAAATCGGCA
AAATCCCTTATAAATCAAAAGAATAGCCCGAGATAGGGT
[37 nt withheld, positions 5451-5487]
AAAGAACGTGGACTCCAACGTCAAAGG
[141 nt withheld, positions 5515-5655]
G
[125 nt withheld, positions 5657-5781]
AAAGGATCTAGGTGAAGATCCTTTTTGATAATCTCATGACCAAAATCCCTTAACGTGAGTTTTCGTTCCA
CTGAGCGTCAGACCCCGTAGAAAAGATCAAAGGATCTTCTTGAGATCCTTTTTTTCTGCGCGTAATCTGC
TGCTTGCAAACAAAAAAACCACCGCTACCAGCGGTGGTTTGTTTGCCGGATCAAGAGCTACCAACTCTTT
TTCCGAAGGTAACTGGCTTCAGCAGAGCGCAGATACCAAATACTGTCCTTCTAGTGTAGCCGTAGTTAGG
CCACCACTTCAAGAACTCTGTAGCACCGCCTACATACCTCGCTCTGCTAATCCTGTTACCAGTGGCTGCT
GCCAGTGGCGATAAGTCGTGTCTTACCGGGTTGGACTCAAGACGATAGTTACCGGATAAGGCGCAGCGGT
CGGGCTGAACGGGGGGTTCGTGCACACAGCCCAGCTTGGAGCGAACGACCTACACCGAACTGAGATACCT
ACAGCGTGAGCTATGAGAAAGCGCCACGCTTCCCGAAGGGAGAAAGGCGGACAGGTATCCGGTAAGCGGC
AGGGTCGGAACAGGAGAGCGCACGAGGGAGCTTCCAGGGGGAAACGCCTGGTATCTTTATAGTCCTGTCG
GGTTTCGCCACCTCTGACTTGAGCGTCGATTTTTGTGATGCTCGTCAGGGGGGCGGAGCCTATGGAAAAA
CGCCAGCAACGCGGCCTTTTTACGGTTCCTGGCCTTTTGCTGGCCTTTTGCTCACATGTTCTTTCCTGCG
TTATCCCCTGATTCTGTGGATAACCGTATTACCGCCTTTGAGTGAGCTGATACCGCTCGCCGCAGCCGAA
CGACCGAGCGCAGCGAGTCAGTGAGCGAGGAAGCGGAAGAGCGCCTGATGCGGTATTTTCTCCTTACGCA
TCTGTGCGGTATTTCACACCGCATGTGGTGCACTCTCAGTACACCGCATGTGGTGCACTCTCAGTACAAT
CTGCTCTGATGCCGCATAGTTAAGCCAGTATACACTCCGCTATCGCTACGTGACTGGGTCATGGCTGCGC
CCCGACACCCGCCAACACCCGCTGACGCGCCCTGACGGGCTTGTCTGCTCCCGGCATCCGCTTACAGACA
AGCTGTGACCGTCTCCGGGAGCTGCATGTGTCAGAGGTTTTCACCGTCATCACCGAAACGCGCGAGGCAG
CTGCGGTAAAGCTCATCAGCGTGGTCGTGCAGCGATTCACAGATGTCTGCCTGTTCATCCGCGTCCAGCT
CGTTGAGTTTCTCCAGAAGCGTTAATGTCTGGCTTCTGATAAAGCGGGCCATGTTAAGGGCGGTTTTTTC
CTGTTTGGTCACTGATGCCTCCGTGTAAGGGGGATTTCTGTTCATGGGGGTAATGATACCGATGAAACGA
GAGAGGATGCTCACGATACGGGTTACTGATGATGAACATGCCCGGTTACTGGAACGTTGTGAGGGTAAAC
AACTGGCGGTATGGATGCGGCGGGACCAGAGAAAAATCACTCAGGGTCAATGCCAGCGCTTCGTTAATAC
AGATGTAGGTGTTCCACAGGGTAGCCAGCAGCATCCTGCGATGCAGATCCGGAACATAATGGTGCAGGGC
GCTGACTTCCGCGTTTCCAGACTTTACGAAACACGGAAACCGAAGACCATTCATGTTGTTGCTCAGGTCG
CAGACGTTTTGCAGCAGCAGTCGCTTCACGTTCGCTCGCGTATCGGTGATTCATTCTGCTAACCAGTAAG
GCAACCCCGCCAGCCTAGCCGGGTCCTCAACGACAGGAGCACGATCATGCGCACCCGTGGCCAGGACCCA
ACGCTGCCCGAAATTCCGACACCATCGAATGGTGCAAAACCTTTCGCGGTATGGCATGATAGCGCCCGGA
AGAGAGTCAATTCAGGGTGGTGAATGTGAAACCAGTAACGTTATACGATGTCGCAGAGTATGCCGGTGTC
TCTTATCAGACCGTTTCCCGCGTGGTGAACCAGGCCAGCCACGTTTCTGCGAAAACGCGGGAAAAAGTGG
AAGCGGCGATGGCGGAGCTGAATTACATTCCCAACCGCGTGGCACAACAACTGGCGGGCAAACAGTCGTT
GCTGATTGGCGTTGCCACCTCCAGTCTGGCCCTGCACGCGCCGTCGCAAATTGTCGCGGCGATTAAATCT
CGCGCCGATCAACTGGGTGCCAGCGTGGTGGTGTCGATGGTAGAACGAAGCGGCGTCGAAGCCTGTAAAG
CGGCGGTGCACAATCTTCTCGCGCAACGCGTCAGTGGGCTGATCATTAACTATCCGCTGGATGACCAGGA
TGCCATTGCTGTGGAAGCTGCCTGCACTAATGTTCCGGCGTTATTTCTTGATGTCTCTGACCAGACACCC
ATCAACAGTATTATTTTCTCCCATGAAGACGGTACGCGACTGGGCGTGGAGCATCTGGTCGCATTGGGTC
ACCAGCAAATCGCGCTGTTAGCGGGCCCATTAAGTTCTGTCTCGGCGCGTCTGCGTCTGGCTGGCTGGCA
TAAATATCTCACTCGCAATCAAATTCAGCCGATAGCGGAACGGGAAGGCGACTGGAGTGCCATGTCCGGT
TTTCAACAAACCATGCAAATGCTGAATGAGGGCATCGTTCCCACTGCGATGCTGGTTGCCAACGATCAGA
TGGCGCTGGGCGCAATGCGCGCCATTACCGAGTCCGGGCTGCGCGTTGGTGCGGATATCTCGGTAGTGGG
ATACGACGATACCGAAGACAGCTCATGTTATATCCCGCCGTTAACCACCATCAAACAGGATTTTCGCCTG
CTGGGGCAAACCAGCGTGGACCGCTTGCTGCAACTCTCTCAGGGCCAGGCGGTGAAGGGCAATCAGCTGT
TGCCCGTCTCACTGGTGAAAAGAAAAACCACCCTGGCGCCCAATACGCAAACCGCCTCTCCCCGCGCGTT
GGCCGATTCATTAATGCAGCTGGCACGACAGGTTTCCCGACTGGAAAGCGGGCAGTGAGCGCAACGCAAT
TAATGTAAGTTAGCTCACTCATTAGGCACAATTCTCATGTTTGACAGCTT
