Features (pLannotate 1.2.2; 30 found; start..end, strand, type, name):
      4..105     -  CDS            yciV (fragment): RNAAM_ECOLI - Also known as trpH From Escherichia coli (strain K12).
    181..209     +  promoter       tac promoter: strong E. coli promoter; hybrid between the trp and lac UV5 promoters
    213..235     +  protein_bind   lac operator (fragment): The lac repressor binds to the lac operator to inhibit transcription in E. coli. This inhibition can be relieved by adding lactose or isopropyl-β-D-thiogalactopyranoside (IPTG). lac repressor encoded by lacI
    303..1403    +  CDS            MBP: maltose binding protein from E. coli; malE (mutated); This version of the gene does not encode a signal sequence, so MBP will remain in the cytosol.
   1468..1683    -  CDS            deaD (fragment): DEAD_ECO57 - Also known as csdA From Escherichia coli O157:H7.
   1476..1496    +  CDS            TEV site: tobacco etch virus (TEV) protease recognition and cleavage site
   1824..2558    +  CDS            yfiC: TRMN6_ECOLI - Experimental evidence at protein level: Swiss-Prot protein existence level 1. Specifically methylates the adenine in position 37 of tRNA(1)(Val) (anticodon cmo5UAC). From Escherichia coli (strain K12).
   2549..3478    -  CDS            nadB (fragment): NADB_ECOLI - Also known as nicB. Experimental evidence at protein level: Swiss-Prot protein existence level 1. Catalyzes the oxidation of L-aspartate to iminoaspartate. From Escherichia coli (strain K12).
   3487..3876    +  CDS            fs(1)h (fragment) (sequence partly withheld): FSH_DROME - Also known as fsh. Experimental evidence at protein level: Swiss-Prot protein existence level 1. Required maternally for proper expression of other homeotic genes involved in pattern formation, such as Ubx. From Drosophila melanogaster (Fruit fly).
   3940..4308    +  CDS            fs(1)h (fragment) (sequence partly withheld): FSH_DROME - Also known as fsh. Experimental evidence at protein level: Swiss-Prot protein existence level 1. Required maternally for proper expression of other homeotic genes involved in pattern formation, such as Ubx. From Drosophila melanogaster (Fruit fly).
   4372..4740    +  CDS            fs(1)h (fragment) (sequence partly withheld): FSH_DROME - Also known as fsh. Experimental evidence at protein level: Swiss-Prot protein existence level 1. Required maternally for proper expression of other homeotic genes involved in pattern formation, such as Ubx. From Drosophila melanogaster (Fruit fly).
   4798..5172    +  CDS            BRD3 (fragment) (sequence partly withheld): BRD3_HUMAN - Also known as KIAA0043, RING3L. Experimental evidence at protein level: Swiss-Prot protein existence level 1. Chromatin reader that recognizes and binds hyperacetylated chromatin and plays a role in the regulation of transcription, probably by chromatin remodeling and interaction with transcription factors (PubMed:18406326, PubMed:27105114). Regulates transcription by promoting the binding of the transcription factor GATA1 to its targets (By similarity). From Homo sapiens (Human).
   5230..5604    +  CDS            BRD3 (fragment) (sequence partly withheld): BRD3_HUMAN - Also known as KIAA0043, RING3L. Experimental evidence at protein level: Swiss-Prot protein existence level 1. Chromatin reader that recognizes and binds hyperacetylated chromatin and plays a role in the regulation of transcription, probably by chromatin remodeling and interaction with transcription factors (PubMed:18406326, PubMed:27105114). Regulates transcription by promoting the binding of the transcription factor GATA1 to its targets (By similarity). From Homo sapiens (Human).
   5619..5639    +  CDS            TEV site: tobacco etch virus (TEV) protease recognition and cleavage site
   5669..5823    +  CDS            lacZα (fragment): LacZα fragment of β-galactosidase; lacZ fragment
   5916..6031    +  ncRNA          5S rRNA: Accession: RF00001 - 5S ribosomal RNA
   6035..6121    +  terminator     rrnB T1 terminator: Escherichia coli rrnB; transcription terminator T1 from the E. coli rrnB gene
   6213..6240    +  terminator     rrnB T2 terminator: transcription terminator T2 from the E. coli rrnB gene
   6259..6350    +  promoter       AmpR promoter: bla
   6351..7211    +  CDS            AmpR: β-lactamase; bla; confers resistance to ampicillin, carbenicillin, and related antibiotics
   7253..7766    -  rep_origin     M13 ori (sequence partly withheld): M13 bacteriophage origin of replication; arrow indicates direction of (+) strand synthesis
   7877..8465    +  rep_origin     ori: high-copy-number ColE1/pMB1/pBR322/pUC origin of replication
   8651..8720    -  misc_feature   bom (fragment): basis of mobility region from pBR322
   8718..8816    -  misc_feature   bom (fragment): basis of mobility region from pBR322
   8918..9109    -  CDS            rop: Rop protein, which maintains plasmids at low copy number; rop
   9126..9506    +  CDS            YPB1_ECOLX: Protein predicted: Swiss-Prot protein existence level 4. From Escherichia coli.
   9605..9682    +  promoter       lacIq promoter: lacI (mutant); In the lacIq allele, a single base change in the promoter boosts expression of the lacI gene about 10-fold.
   9683..10765   +  CDS            lacI: lac repressor; lacI; The lac repressor binds to the lac operator to inhibit transcription in E. coli. This inhibition can be relieved by adding lactose or isopropyl-β-D-thiogalactopyranoside (IPTG).
  10778..10799   +  protein_bind   CAP binding site: CAP binding activates transcription in the presence of cAMP. E. coli catabolite activator protein
  10818..8       +  promoter       tet promoter (fragment) (across the origin): E. coli promoter for tetracycline efflux protein gene
>Addgene plasmid #157803 | pMTTH+bromo5 Sequencing Result | analyzer sequence | sequence record 307854
ATCATCGACTGCACGGTGCACCAATGCTTCTGGCGTCAGGCAGCCATCGGAAGCTGTGGTATGGCTGTGC
AGGTCGTAAATCACTGCATAATTCGTGTCGCTCAAGGCGCACTCCCGTTCTGGATAATGTTTTTTGCGCC
GACATCATAACGGTTCTGGCAAATATTCTGAAATGAGCTGTTGACAATTAATCATCGGCTCGTATAATGT
GTGGAATTGTGAGCGGATAACAATTTCACACAGGAAACAGCCAGTCCGTTTAGGTGTTTTCACGAGCACT
TCACCAACAAGGACCATAGATTATGAAAACTGAAGAAGGTAAACTGGTAATCTGGATTAACGGCGATAAA
GGCTATAACGGTCTCGCTGAAGTCGGTAAGAAATTCGAGAAAGATACCGGAATTAAAGTCACCGTTGAGC
ATCCGGATAAACTGGAAGAGAAATTCCCACAGGTTGCGGCAACTGGCGATGGCCCTGACATTATCTTCTG
GGCACACGACCGCTTTGGTGGCTACGCTCAATCTGGCCTGTTGGCTGAAATCACCCCGGACAAAGCGTTC
CAGGACAAGCTGTATCCGTTTACCTGGGATGCCGTACGTTACAACGGCAAGCTGATTGCTTACCCGATCG
CTGTTGAAGCGTTATCGCTGATTTATAACAAAGATCTGCTGCCGAACCCGCCAAAAACCTGGGAAGAGAT
CCCGGCGCTGGATAAAGAACTGAAAGCGAAAGGTAAGAGCGCGCTGATGTTCAACCTGCAAGAACCGTAC
TTCACCTGGCCGCTGATTGCTGCTGACGGGGGTTATGCGTTCAAGTATGAAAACGGCAAGTACGACATTA
AAGACGTGGGCGTGGATAACGCTGGCGCGAAAGCGGGTCTGACCTTCCTGGTTGACCTGATTAAAAACAA
ACACATGAATGCAGACACCGATTACTCCATCGCAGAAGCTGCCTTTAATAAAGGCGAAACAGCGATGACC
ATCAACGGCCCGTGGGCATGGTCCAACATCGACACCAGCAAAGTGAATTATGGTGTAACGGTACTGCCGA
CCTTCAAGGGTCAACCATCCAAACCGTTCGTTGGCGTGCTGAGCGCAGGTATTAACGCCGCCAGTCCGAA
CAAAGAGCTGGCAAAAGAGTTCCTCGAAAACTATCTGCTGACTGATGAAGGTCTGGAAGCGGTTAATAAA
GACAAACCGCTGGGTGCCGTAGCGCTGAAGTCTTACGAGGAAGAGTTGGCGAAAGATCCACGTATTGCCG
CCACCATGGAAAACGCCCAGAAAGGTGAAATCATGCCGAACATCCCGCAGATGTCCGCTTTCTGGTATGC
CGTGCGTACTGCGGTGATCAACGCCGCCAGCGGTCGTCAGACTGTCGATGAAGCCCTGAAAGACGCGCAG
ACTAATTCGAGCTCGAACAACAACAACAATAACAATAACAACAACCTCGGGATCGAGGGAAGGATTTCAG
AATTTGAAAACCTGTATTTTCAGGGCCATGCTGCAACGCTGGCAGCAGATACGCCGCCGTTTTACCGGTG
CCTGTCGGCGCAGAACCGAGTACATCACGGCCATCGAGCGCAGGCGGAATGGCGGCAGCCTGAATGGCGG
TCGGGCGAGTGAAACCTTTATCCTGGAGGGCTTCCAGCAGGCTTTCGTCGAGTTCAAGTTCGGAAAAAGT
CGTTACAGTCATGTTCTACCTCTGTGTGGGGCGCTGATTATAGACGTTACGGCTGCAATCTTCATCTGTT
TGTATGGATATCGCTTCTCGGGTATTGTTCTCACCCGGTGCTATCGCCGTTTTTCCTGCAAGGTTTTATT
TTCATGTCACAGTCTACATCCGTGCTTCGTCGTAATGGATTTACTTTTAAACAGTTTTTTGTTGCTCACG
ATCGCTGTGCGATGAAAGTGGGAACGGATGGCATTTTGCTGGGCGCATGGGCACCGGTGGCTGGGGTGAA
ACGTTGCCTTGATATCGGCGCGGGTAGCGGGTTGCTGGCACTGATGCTGGCGCAGCGAACCAGTGACAGC
GTGATAATTGATGCCGTTGAGCTGGAAAGTGAAGCTGCCGCGCAGGCGCAGGAAAATATCAACCAGTCCC
CGTGGGCAGAGCGGATTAACGTCCATACGGCGGATATTCAGCAGTGGATCACACAGCAGACAGTACGCTT
CGATTTAATCATCAGTAACCCACCTTACTATCAGCAGGGAGTAGAGTGCGCGACACCTCAACGGGAACAG
GCTCGCTATACCACTACGCTTGATCACCCATCGCTGCTGACCTGTGCGGCGGAGTGCATTACCGAAGAGG
GATTTTTCTGCGTGGTGCTGCCAGAGCAGATTGGTAATGGTTTTACTGAACTGGCATTAAGCATGGGCTG
GCATTTACGTTTGCGGACGGATGTGGCGGAAAACGAAGCGCGACTGCCGCATCGGGTGCTGCTGGCATTC
TCCCCGCAGGCGGGAGAATGCTTTAGCGATCGCTTAGTCATTCGTGGGCCAGACCAGAACTATTCCGAAG
CGTATACGGCGCTGACCCAGGCTTTTTATCTGTTTATGTAATGATTGCCGGGGGAAAGGATCGATGGACC
GGAATGCGTGAGCAGTTCCGGGTAATCCAGCGTAAAATGCAGCCCCCGGCTTTCTTTGCGCATCATCGCG
CAGCGAACAATCAACTCGGCAACCTGTACCAGATTACGCAGCTCCAGCAAATTATTTGAGACGCGGAAAT
GGGCGTAATATTCGTCTATTTCTTGTTGGAGCATGGTTATCCGCCGCAGGGCGCGTTCCAGGCGCTTCGT
TGTGCGCACAATGCCAACGTAATCCCACATAAACAGCCGTAGCTCGTGCCAGTTATGCTGAATTACTACC
CGTTCGTCAGGGTTCTCAACGCGGCTTTCATCCCACGGCGGTAACGTACTGACGCCGTGGGCATCAGGCA
TACGTCTGGTGATATCTTCTGCCGCCGACCAGCCATAGACCAGACACTCCAGCAATGAATTCGAGGCCAT
GCGGTTAGCGCCGTGTAAGCCGGTATAACTCACCTCGCCAATGGCATACAAGCCCTCGACGTCCGTACGC
CCATGATCATCAACCATTACACCACCGCAGGTATAGTGTGCAGCAGGCACAATCGGTATCGGTTCTTGTG
TGAGATCAATCCCCAGCCCGAGCAATTTTTCATAAATCATCGGGAAATGCTGGCGAATAAAATCGGCGGG
CTTATGGCTGATGTCGAGGAACATACAATCTGCGCCGAGGCGTTTCATTTCATGGTCAATGGCGCGGGCG
ACAATATCGCGCGGGGCCAGTTCGCCGCGCTCATCAAAATCGGGCATAAAACGCGTGCCATCCGGGCGCT
TGAGATAAGCGCCTTCGCCGCGCAGTGCTTCCGTTAACAGGAAATTGCGTGCCTGTGGGTGATACAGTGC
GGTAGGGTGGAACTGATTAAATTCGAGATTGGCAACCCGACAGCCTGCAGGGCCATATGGCTGCCTCGAC
TAATCCTCCACCGCCGGAGACCAGTAACCCAAACAAGCCTAAACGTCAA
[300 nt withheld, positions 3550-3849]
AAAATCAACGAACTCCCGACAGAGGAGGGCGGGTCCGGTGGAAGTGGCGGTAGTGGTGGGAGTGGTGGAT
CAGCCGCCAGCACAAACCCACCTCCGCCTGAAACGTCCAACCCGAACAAACCGAAACGGCAG
[300 nt withheld, positions 3982-4281]
AAAATTAATGAGCTGCCTACTGAGGAAGGGGGAAGCGGGGGCTCGGGGGGGTCAGGCGGTTCTGGAGGAT
CTGCCGCATCCACTAACCCGCCTCCGCCAGAGACGAGTAATCCGAACAAGCCGAAGCGCCAA
[300 nt withheld, positions 4414-4713]
AAGATCAATGAACTCCCTACCGAAGAGGGAGGTTCGGGAGGGAGCGGTGGATCTGGAGGCTCCGGAGGGT
CTGCTGCGTCTACCAATCCGCCACCACCGGAAACTAGCAATCCTAACAAACCAAAACGTCAG
[300 nt withheld, positions 4846-5145]
AAGATTAATGAATTGCCTACGGAAGAAGGTGGCTCTGGGGGCTCAGGTGGTAGTGGGGGTTCCGGGGGCT
CCGCAGCCTCGACCAACCCTCCTCCACCTGAGACCTCTAATCCAAATAAACCTAAGCGGCAA
[300 nt withheld, positions 5278-5577]
AAAATTAACGAGTTACCAACCGAGGAGGGCCGAGCGGATCCGAAAACCTGTATTTTCAGGGCCATCATCA
TCATCATCACTGAAAGCTTGGCACTGGCCGTCGTTTTACAACGTCGTGACTGGGAAAACCCTGGCGTTAC
CCAACTTAATCGCCTTGCAGCACATCCCCCTTTCGCCAGCTGGCGTAATAGCGAAGAGGCCCGCACCGAT
CGCCCTTCCCAACAGTTGCGCAGCCTGAATGGCGAATGGCAGCTTGGCTGTTTTGGCGGATGAGATAAGA
TTTTCAGCCTGATACAGATTAAATCAGAACGCAGAAGCGGTCTGATAAAACAGAATTTGCCTGGCGGCAG
TAGCGCGGTGGTCCCACCTGACCCCATGCCGAACTCAGAAGTGAAACGCCGTAGCGCCGATGGTAGTGTG
GGGTCTCCCCATGCGAGAGTAGGGAACTGCCAGGCATCAAATAAAACGAAAGGCTCAGTCGAAAGACTGG
GCCTTTCGTTTTATCTGTTGTTTGTCGGTGAACGCTCTCCTGAGTAGGACAAATCCGCCGGGAGCGGATT
TGAACGTTGCGAAGCAACGGCCCGGAGGGTGGCGGGCAGGACGCCCGCCATAAACTGCCAGGCATCAAAT
TAAGCAGAAGGCCATCCTGACGGATGGCCTTTTTGCGTTTCTACAAACTCTTTTGTTTATTTTTCTAAAT
ACATTCAAATATGTATCCGCTCATGAGACAATAACCCTGATAAATGCTTCAATAATATTGAAAAAGGAAG
AGTATGAGTATTCAACATTTCCGTGTCGCCCTTATTCCCTTTTTTGCGGCATTTTGCCTTCCTGTTTTTG
CTCACCCAGAAACGCTGGTGAAAGTAAAAGATGCTGAAGATCAGTTGGGTGCACGAGTGGGTTACATCGA
ACTGGATCTCAACAGCGGTAAGATCCTTGAGAGTTTTCGCCCCGAAGAACGTTTCCCAATGATGAGCACT
TTTAAAGTTCTGCTATGTGGCGCGGTATTATCCCGTGTTGACGCCGGGCAAGAGCAACTCGGTCGCCGCA
TACACTATTCTCAGAATGACTTGGTTGAGTACTCACCAGTCACAGAAAAGCATCTTACGGATGGCATGAC
AGTAAGAGAATTATGCAGTGCTGCCATAACCATGAGTGATAACACTGCGGCCAACTTACTTCTGACAACG
ATCGGAGGACCGAAGGAGCTAACCGCTTTTTTGCACAACATGGGGGATCATGTAACTCGCCTTGATCGTT
GGGAACCGGAGCTGAATGAAGCCATACCAAACGACGAGCGTGACACCACGATGCCTGTAGCAATGGCAAC
AACGTTGCGCAAACTATTAACTGGCGAACTACTTACTCTAGCTTCCCGGCAACAATTAATAGACTGGATG
GAGGCGGATAAAGTTGCAGGACCACTTCTGCGCTCGGCCCTTCCGGCTGGCTGGTTTATTGCTGATAAAT
CTGGAGCCGGTGAGCGTGGGTCTCGCGGTATCATTGCAGCACTGGGGCCAGATGGTAAGCCCTCCCGTAT
CGTAGTTATCTACACGACGGGGAGTCAGGCAACTATGGATGAACGAAATAGACAGATCGCTGAGATAGGT
GCCTCACTGATTAAGCATTGGTAACTGTCAGACCAAGTTTACTCATATATACTTTAGATTGATT
[38 nt withheld, positions 7252-7289]
A
[37 nt withheld, positions 7291-7327]
ATTTTGTTAAAATTCGCGTTAAATTTTTGTTAAATCAGCTCATTTTTTAACCAATAGGCCGAAATCGGCA
AAATCCCTTATAAATCAAAAGAATAGCCCGAGATAGGGT
[37 nt withheld, positions 7437-7473]
AAAGAACGTGGACTCCAACGTCAAAGG
[141 nt withheld, positions 7501-7641]
G
[125 nt withheld, positions 7643-7767]
AAAGGATCTAGGTGAAGATCCTTTTTGATAATCTCATGACCAAAATCCCTTAACGTGAGTTTTCGTTCCA
CTGAGCGTCAGACCCCGTAGAAAAGATCAAAGGATCTTCTTGAGATCCTTTTTTTCTGCGCGTAATCTGC
TGCTTGCAAACAAAAAAACCACCGCTACCAGCGGTGGTTTGTTTGCCGGATCAAGAGCTACCAACTCTTT
TTCCGAAGGTAACTGGCTTCAGCAGAGCGCAGATACCAAATACTGTCCTTCTAGTGTAGCCGTAGTTAGG
CCACCACTTCAAGAACTCTGTAGCACCGCCTACATACCTCGCTCTGCTAATCCTGTTACCAGTGGCTGCT
GCCAGTGGCGATAAGTCGTGTCTTACCGGGTTGGACTCAAGACGATAGTTACCGGATAAGGCGCAGCGGT
CGGGCTGAACGGGGGGTTCGTGCACACAGCCCAGCTTGGAGCGAACGACCTACACCGAACTGAGATACCT
ACAGCGTGAGCTATGAGAAAGCGCCACGCTTCCCGAAGGGAGAAAGGCGGACAGGTATCCGGTAAGCGGC
AGGGTCGGAACAGGAGAGCGCACGAGGGAGCTTCCAGGGGGAAACGCCTGGTATCTTTATAGTCCTGTCG
GGTTTCGCCACCTCTGACTTGAGCGTCGATTTTTGTGATGCTCGTCAGGGGGGCGGAGCCTATGGAAAAA
CGCCAGCAACGCGGCCTTTTTACGGTTCCTGGCCTTTTGCTGGCCTTTTGCTCACATGTTCTTTCCTGCG
TTATCCCCTGATTCTGTGGATAACCGTATTACCGCCTTTGAGTGAGCTGATACCGCTCGCCGCAGCCGAA
CGACCGAGCGCAGCGAGTCAGTGAGCGAGGAAGCGGAAGAGCGCCTGATGCGGTATTTTCTCCTTACGCA
TCTGTGCGGTATTTCACACCGCATGTGGTGCACTCTCAGTACACCGCATGTGGTGCACTCTCAGTACAAT
CTGCTCTGATGCCGCATAGTTAAGCCAGTATACACTCCGCTATCGCTACGTGACTGGGTCATGGCTGCGC
CCCGACACCCGCCAACACCCGCTGACGCGCCCTGACGGGCTTGTCTGCTCCCGGCATCCGCTTACAGACA
AGCTGTGACCGTCTCCGGGAGCTGCATGTGTCAGAGGTTTTCACCGTCATCACCGAAACGCGCGAGGCAG
CTGCGGTAAAGCTCATCAGCGTGGTCGTGCAGCGATTCACAGATGTCTGCCTGTTCATCCGCGTCCAGCT
CGTTGAGTTTCTCCAGAAGCGTTAATGTCTGGCTTCTGATAAAGCGGGCCATGTTAAGGGCGGTTTTTTC
CTGTTTGGTCACTGATGCCTCCGTGTAAGGGGGATTTCTGTTCATGGGGGTAATGATACCGATGAAACGA
GAGAGGATGCTCACGATACGGGTTACTGATGATGAACATGCCCGGTTACTGGAACGTTGTGAGGGTAAAC
AACTGGCGGTATGGATGCGGCGGGACCAGAGAAAAATCACTCAGGGTCAATGCCAGCGCTTCGTTAATAC
AGATGTAGGTGTTCCACAGGGTAGCCAGCAGCATCCTGCGATGCAGATCCGGAACATAATGGTGCAGGGC
GCTGACTTCCGCGTTTCCAGACTTTACGAAACACGGAAACCGAAGACCATTCATGTTGTTGCTCAGGTCG
CAGACGTTTTGCAGCAGCAGTCGCTTCACGTTCGCTCGCGTATCGGTGATTCATTCTGCTAACCAGTAAG
GCAACCCCGCCAGCCTAGCCGGGTCCTCAACGACAGGAGCACGATCATGCGCACCCGTGGCCAGGACCCA
ACGCTGCCCGAAATTCCGACACCATCGAATGGTGCAAAACCTTTCGCGGTATGGCATGATAGCGCCCGGA
AGAGAGTCAATTCAGGGTGGTGAATGTGAAACCAGTAACGTTATACGATGTCGCAGAGTATGCCGGTGTC
TCTTATCAGACCGTTTCCCGCGTGGTGAACCAGGCCAGCCACGTTTCTGCGAAAACGCGGGAAAAAGTGG
AAGCGGCGATGGCGGAGCTGAATTACATTCCCAACCGCGTGGCACAACAACTGGCGGGCAAACAGTCGTT
GCTGATTGGCGTTGCCACCTCCAGTCTGGCCCTGCACGCGCCGTCGCAAATTGTCGCGGCGATTAAATCT
CGCGCCGATCAACTGGGTGCCAGCGTGGTGGTGTCGATGGTAGAACGAAGCGGCGTCGAAGCCTGTAAAG
CGGCGGTGCACAATCTTCTCGCGCAACGCGTCAGTGGGCTGATCATTAACTATCCGCTGGATGACCAGGA
TGCCATTGCTGTGGAAGCTGCCTGCACTAATGTTCCGGCGTTATTTCTTGATGTCTCTGACCAGACACCC
ATCAACAGTATTATTTTCTCCCATGAAGACGGTACGCGACTGGGCGTGGAGCATCTGGTCGCATTGGGTC
ACCAGCAAATCGCGCTGTTAGCGGGCCCATTAAGTTCTGTCTCGGCGCGTCTGCGTCTGGCTGGCTGGCA
TAAATATCTCACTCGCAATCAAATTCAGCCGATAGCGGAACGGGAAGGCGACTGGAGTGCCATGTCCGGT
TTTCAACAAACCATGCAAATGCTGAATGAGGGCATCGTTCCCACTGCGATGCTGGTTGCCAACGATCAGA
TGGCGCTGGGCGCAATGCGCGCCATTACCGAGTCCGGGCTGCGCGTTGGTGCGGATATCTCGGTAGTGGG
ATACGACGATACCGAAGACAGCTCATGTTATATCCCGCCGTTAACCACCATCAAACAGGATTTTCGCCTG
CTGGGGCAAACCAGCGTGGACCGCTTGCTGCAACTCTCTCAGGGCCAGGCGGTGAAGGGCAATCAGCTGT
TGCCCGTCTCACTGGTGAAAAGAAAAACCACCCTGGCGCCCAATACGCAAACCGCCTCTCCCCGCGCGTT
GGCCGATTCATTAATGCAGCTGGCACGACAGGTTTCCCGACTGGAAAGCGGGCAGTGAGCGCAACGCAAT
TAATGTAAGTTAGCTCACTCATTAGGCACAATTCTCATGTTTGACAGCTT
