>Addgene plasmid #157803 | pMTTH+bromo5 | depositor partial sequence | sequence record 304619 | insert sequence including restrictions sites
CATATGGCTGCCTCGACTAATCCTCCACCGCCGGAGACCAGTAACCCAAACAAGCCTAAACGTCAA
[300 nt withheld, positions 67-366]
AAAATCAACGAACTCCCGACAGAGGAGGGCGGGTCCGGTGGAAGTGGCGGTAGTGGTGGGAGTGGTGGAT
CAGCCGCCAGCACAAACCCACCTCCGCCTGAAACGTCCAACCCGAACAAACCGAAACGGCAG
[300 nt withheld, positions 499-798]
AAAATTAATGAGCTGCCTACTGAGGAAGGGGGAAGCGGGGGCTCGGGGGGGTCAGGCGGTTCTGGAGGAT
CTGCCGCATCCACTAACCCGCCTCCGCCAGAGACGAGTAATCCGAACAAGCCGAAGCGCCAA
[300 nt withheld, positions 931-1230]
AAGATCAATGAACTCCCTACCGAAGAGGGAGGTTCGGGAGGGAGCGGTGGATCTGGAGGCTCCGGAGGGT
CTGCTGCGTCTACCAATCCGCCACCACCGGAAACTAGCAATCCTAACAAACCAAAACGTCAG
[300 nt withheld, positions 1363-1662]
AAGATTAATGAATTGCCTACGGAAGAAGGTGGCTCTGGGGGCTCAGGTGGTAGTGGGGGTTCCGGGGGCT
CCGCAGCCTCGACCAACCCTCCTCCACCTGAGACCTCTAATCCAAATAAACCTAAGCGGCAA
[300 nt withheld, positions 1795-2094]
AAAATTAACGAGTTACCAACCGAGGAGGGCTCGAGCGGATCC
